>Addgene plasmid #29627 | 416Gal-FUS-R524T-YFP | addgene partial sequence | sequence record 35071 | 29627 with EGFP-N
GCTCCTCGCCCTTGCTCACCATTAAGCTTGATATCGAATTCCTGCAGCCCATCACCACTTTGTACAAGAA
AGCTGGGTCCAAATACGGCGTCTCCCTGCGATCCTGTCTGTGCTCACCCCTGGAATCCATCTTGCCAGGG
CCAAAGCCACCTCTGTCCCCACCACCCCGGCCCCCTCGGAAGCCTCCACGGTCCCCGCCGCGGCCCCGGT
AGCCGCCTCGATCATAGCCTCCTCTGCCACCACGACGATCATCCCCGTAGTTACCCCCCATGTGAGAGCC
ACCTGGTCCCCCTCCTGGGCCATCTGGTTTAGGGGCCTTACACTGGTTGCATTCATTCCTCCAAGAGAAG
TTCATATTCTCACAGGTGGGATTAGGACACTTCCAGTCACCAGCTCGCTGCTGTCCTCCACCGCCACCAC
CTCCACTGGGAAATCCTCCTCGGCCACCACCACCACTGCCACCACCTCCATAGCCTCCACGGCCCATGGG
TCCTCCTCGCCCTCGGCCTCCACGACCATTGCCACCACCCCGATTAAAGTCTGCCCGGCGAGTAGCAAAT
GAGACCTTGATAGGATTTCCGGAGAATTCTTTACCATCAAACCAGTCAATAGCTGCTTTAGCTGAAGGTG
GGTCATCAAAAGAGACCGTTGCCTCTCCCTTCAGCTTGCCAGTTTCCCTGTCTGTGTACAAATTAATCAT
GGGCTGTCCCGTTTTCTTGTTTGTCTTAATAATACCAATCTGCTTGAAGTAATCAGCCACAGACTCAATT
GTAACATTCTCACCCAGGCCTTGCACAAAGATGGTGTTGTTGTCTGAATTATCCTGTTCGGAGTCATGAC
GTGATCCTTGGTC
