[The description below was written by a language model from this plasmid's Addgene catalogue record.]
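Description:
416Gal-FUS-R524T-YFP is a yeast expression plasmid built on the pAG416Gal-ccdB-EYFP backbone, a Gateway-style destination vector from the pAG "advanced Gateway" yeast series. By that series' naming convention, "416" indicates a low-copy centromeric (CEN/ARS) plasmid carrying the URA3 auxotrophic marker, which allows selection in ura3 yeast strains on medium lacking uracil. This fits the record's listing of URA3 as the selectable marker. In bacteria the plasmid is maintained under ampicillin selection and is catalogued as low copy. The record lists a ccdB-tolerant strain for propagation and restriction-enzyme cloning as the method. Both are somewhat unexpected for a Gateway-derived backbone in which the ccdB cassette would normally be displaced by the insert, and the record does not explain them. No feature table is provided, so individual elements cannot be confirmed beyond the catalogue fields.

The payload is the human FUS (TLS; fused in sarcoma / translocated in liposarcoma) coding sequence, about 1.6 kb, carrying the R524T substitution and fused at its C terminus to YFP. As the "Gal" in the name implies, expression is expected to come from a galactose-inducible GAL1 promoter, so the potentially toxic protein can be kept off in glucose and switched on in galactose. The fluorescent tag lets the protein's subcellular localization and its formation of inclusions be followed in living cells.

The associated work concerns the molecular determinants and genetic modifiers of aggregation and toxicity of FUS, a protein linked to amyotrophic lateral sclerosis. This construct serves as a mutant variant for comparing localization, aggregation and growth toxicity with other forms of FUS in a yeast model.
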