Addgene plasmid #29627: 416Gal-FUS-R524T-YFP
Depositing lab: Aaron Gitler. Depositing organization: University of Pennsylvania. Publication: Molecular determinants and genetic modifiers of aggregation and toxicity for the ALS disease protein FUS/TLS. Sun Z, Diaz Z, Fang X, Hart MP, Chesi A, Shorter J, Gitler AD. PLoS Biol. 2011 Apr;9(4):e1000614. doi: 10.1371/journal.pbio.1000614. Epub 2011 Apr 26. PubMed 21541367.
Backbone
  Vector backbone: pAG416Gal-ccdB-EYFP
  Backbone manufacturer: Susan Lindquist (Addgene plasmid # 14219)
  Backbone size w/o insert (bp): 8004
  Vector type: Yeast Expression
  Selectable markers: URA3
Growth in bacteria
  Bacterial resistance: Ampicillin, 100 μg/mL
  Growth temperature: 37°C
  Growth strain: ccdB Survival
  Growth instructions: ccdB Survival
  Copy number: Low Copy
Gene/Insert
  Gene/Insert name: FUS (alt names: TLS; fused in sarcoma; translocated in liposarcoma)
  Species: H. sapiens (human)
  Insert size (bp): 1578
  Mutation: R524T
  Entrez Gene: FUS (a.k.a. ALS6, ETM4, FUS1, HNRNPP2, POMP75, TLS, altFUS)
  Tag / fusion protein: YFP (C terminal on insert)
  Cloning method: Restriction Enzyme
  Sequencing primers: 5′ n/a
Terms and licenses: Academic/Nonprofit Terms; Industry Terms: Not Available to Industry
How to cite: 416Gal-FUS-R524T-YFP was a gift from Aaron Gitler (Addgene plasmid # 29627 ; http://n2t.net/addgene:29627 ; RRID:Addgene_29627)
